>Addgene plasmid #226336 | pRSET A-mEosEM-E | addgene full sequence | sequence record 456236 | Addgene NGS Result
GCCCTTCCGGCTGGCTGGTTTATTGCTGATAAATCTGGAGCCGGTGAGCGTGGGTCTCGCGGTATCATTG
CAGCACTGGGGCCAGATGGTAAGCCCTCCCGTATCGTAGTTATCTACACGACGGGGAGTCAGGCAACTAT
GGATGAACGAAATAGACAGATCGCTGAGATAGGTGCCTCACTGATTAAGCATTGGTAACTGTCAGACCAA
GTTTACTCATATATACTTTAGATTGATTTAAAACTTCATTTTTAATTTAAAAGGATCTAGGTGAAGATCC
TTTTTGATAATCTCATGACCAAAATCCCTTAACGTGAGTTTTCGTTCCACTGAGCGTCAGACCCCGTAGA
AAAGATCAAAGGATCTTCTTGAGATCCTTTTTTTCTGCGCGTAATCTGCTGCTTGCAAACAAAAAAACCA
CCGCTACCAGCGGTGGTTTGTTTGCCGGATCAAGAGCTACCAACTCTTTTTCCGAAGGTAACTGGCTTCA
GCAGAGCGCAGATACCAAATACTGTTCTTCTAGTGTAGCCGTAGTTAGGCCACCACTTCAAGAACTCTGT
AGCACCGCCTACATACCTCGCTCTGCTAATCCTGTTACCAGTGGCTGCTGCCAGTGGCGATAAGTCGTGT
CTTACCGGGTTGGACTCAAGACGATAGTTACCGGATAAGGCGCAGCGGTCGGGCTGAACGGGGGGTTCGT
GCACACAGCCCAGCTTGGAGCGAACGACCTACACCGAACTGAGATACCTACAGCGTGAGCTATGAGAAAG
CGCCACGCTTCCCGAAGGGAGAAAGGCGGACAGGTATCCGGTAAGCGGCAGGGTCGGAACAGGAGAGCGC
ACGAGGGAGCTTCCAGGGGGAAACGCCTGGTATCTTTATAGTCCTGTCGGGTTTCGCCACCTCTGACTTG
AGCGTCGATTTTTGTGATGCTCGTCAGGGGGGCGGAGCCTATGGAAAAACGCCAGCAACGCGGCCTTTTT
ACGGTTCCTGGCCTTTTGCTGGCCTTTTGCTCACATGTTCTTTCCTGCGTTATCCCCTGATTCTGTGGAT
AACCGTATTACCGCCTTTGAGTGAGCTGATACCGCTCGCCGCAGCCGAACGACCGAGCGCAGCGAGTCAG
TGAGCGAGGAAGCGGAAGAGCGCCCAATACGCAAACCGCCTCTCCCCGCGCGTTGGCCGATTCATTAATG
CAGGATCTCGATCCCGCGAAATTAATACGACTCACTATAGGGAGACCACAACGGTTTCCCTCTAGAAATA
ATTTTGTTTAACTTTAAGAAGGAGATATACATATGCGGGGTTCTCATCATCATCATCATCATGGTATGGC
TAGCATGACTGGTGGACAGCAAATGGGTCGGGATCTGTACGACGATGACGATAAGGATCGATGGGGATCC
ATGGTGAGTGCGATTAAGCCAGACATGAGGATCAAACTCCGTATGGAAGGCAACGTAAACGGGCACCACT
TTGTGATCGACGGAGAAGGTACAGGCAAGCCTTATGAGGGAAAACAGACCATGGATCTTGAAGTCAAAGA
GGGCGGACCTCTGCCTTTTGCCTTTGATATCCTGACCACTGCATTCGAATACGGCAACAGGGTATTCGTG
AAATATCCAGACAACATACAAGACTATTTTAAGCAGTCGTTTCCTAAGGGGTATTCGTGGGAACGAAGCA
TGACTTTCGAAGACGGGGGCATTTGCAATGCCAGAAACGACATAACAATGGAAGGGGACACTTTCTATAA
TAAAGTTCGATTTTATGGTACCAACTTTCCCGCCAATGGTCCAGTTATGCAGAAGAAGACGCTGAAATGG
GAGCCCTCCACTGAGAAAATGTATGTGCGTGATGGAGTGCTGACGGGTGATATTGAGATGGCTTTGTTGC
TTGAAGGAGGTGCCCATTACCGATGTGACTTCAGAACTACTTACAAAGCTAAGGAGAAGGGTGTCAAGTT
ACCAGGCGCCCACTTTGTGGACCACGCCATTGAGATTTTAAGCCATGACAAAGATTACAACAAGGTTAAG
CTGTATGAGCATGCTGTTGCTCATTCTGGATTGCCTGACAATGCCAGACGATAAGAATTCGAAGCTTGAT
CCGGCTGCTAACAAAGCCCGAAAGGAAGCTGAGTTGGCTGCTGCCACCGCTGAGCAATAACTAGCATAAC
CCCTTGGGGCCTCTAAACGGGTCTTGAGGGGTTTTTTGCTGAAAGGAGGAACTATATCCGGATCTGGCGT
AATAGCGAAGAGGCCCGCACCGATCGCCCTTCCCAACAGTTGCGCAGCCTGAATGGCGAATGGG
[124 nt withheld, positions 2305-2428]
C
[91 nt withheld, positions 2430-2520]
A
[49 nt withheld, positions 2522-2570]
CCTTTGACGTTGGAGTCCACGTTCTTT
[37 nt withheld, positions 2598-2634]
ACCCTATCTCGGTCTATTCTTTTGATTTATAAGGGATTTTGCCGATTTCGGCCTATTGGTTAAAAAATGA
GCTGATTTAACAAAAATTTAACGCGAATTTTAACAAAATATTAACGCTTACAATTTAGGTGGCACTTTTC
GGGGAAATGTGCGCGGAACCCCTATTTGTTTATTTTTCTAAATACATTCAAATATGTATCCGCTCATGAG
ACAATAACCCTGATAAATGCTTCAATAATATTGAAAAAGGAAGAGTATGAGTATTCAACATTTCCGTGTC
GCCCTTATTCCCTTTTTTGCGGCATTTTGCCTTCCTGTTTTTGCTCACCCAGAAACGCTGGTGAAAGTAA
AAGATGCTGAAGATCAGTTGGGTGCACGAGTGGGTTACATCGAACTGGATCTCAACAGCGGTAAGATCCT
TGAGAGTTTTCGCCCCGAAGAACGTTTTCCAATGATGAGCACTTTTAAAGTTCTGCTATGTGGCGCGGTA
TTATCCCGTATTGACGCCGGGCAAGAGCAACTCGGTCGCCGCATACACTATTCTCAGAATGACTTGGTTG
AGTACTCACCAGTCACAGAAAAGCATCTTACGGATGGCATGACAGTAAGAGAATTATGCAGTGCTGCCAT
AACCATGAGTGATAACACTGCGGCCAACTTACTTCTGACAACGATCGGAGGACCGAAGGAGCTAACCGCT
TTTTTGCACAACATGGGGGATCATGTAACTCGCCTTGATCGTTGGGAACCGGAGCTGAATGAAGCCATAC
CAAACGACGAGCGTGACACCACGATGCCTGTAGCAATGGCAACAACGTTGCGCAAACTATTAACTGGCGA
ACTACTTACTCTAGCTTCCCGGCAACAATTAATAGACTGGATGGAGGCGGATAAAGTTGCAGGACCACTT
CTGCGCTCG
Features (pLannotate 1.2.2; 14 found; start..end, strand, type, name):
    369..957     +  rep_origin     ori: high-copy-number ColE1/pMB1/pBR322/pUC origin of replication
   1140..1193    +  CDS            lacI (fragment): lac repressor; lacI; The lac repressor binds to the lac operator to inhibit transcription in E. coli. This inhibition can be relieved by adding lactose or isopropyl-β-D-thiogalactopyranoside (IPTG).
   1213..1231    +  promoter       T7 promoter: promoter for bacteriophage T7 RNA polymerase
   1263..1285    +  RBS            RBS: efficient ribosome binding site from bacteriophage T7 gene 10 (Olins and Rangwala, 1989)
   1305..1325    +  CDS            capTEV™ (fragment): composite tag for in vivo biotinylation, TEV protease cleavage, and 6xHis tagging
   1326..1358    +  CDS            T7 tag (gene 10 leader): leader peptide from bacteriophage T7 gene 10 promotes efficient translation in E. coli
   1362..1385    +  CDS            Xpress™ tag: Xpress™ epitope tag, including an enterokinase recognition and cleavage site
   1401..2084    +  CDS            mEos4b: fixation-resistant truly monomeric green-to-red photoswitchable fluorescent protein (Paez-Segala et al., 2015) derived from mEos2
   2104..2153    +  CDS            SET1 (fragment): solubility-enhancement tag derived from T7 phage gene 10B
   2161..2208    +  terminator     T7 terminator: transcription terminator for bacteriophage T7 RNA polymerase
   2234..2300    +  CDS            lacZα (fragment): LacZα fragment of β-galactosidase; lacZ fragment
   2305..2733    +  rep_origin     f1 ori (sequence partly withheld): f1 bacteriophage origin of replication; arrow indicates direction of (+) strand synthesis
   2786..2890    +  promoter       AmpR promoter: bla
   2891..198     +  CDS            AmpR (across the origin): β-lactamase; bla; confers resistance to ampicillin, carbenicillin, and related antibiotics
