[The description below was written by a language model from this plasmid's Addgene catalogue record and pLannotate feature annotations shown in this document.]
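Description:
pRSET A-mEosEM-E is a 3,553-bp bacterial expression plasmid built on the pRSETa backbone for producing the fluorescent protein mEosEM-E in E. coli. It replicates from a high-copy ColE1/pUC-type origin and is selected with ampicillin through a β-lactamase gene driven by its own promoter. An f1 phage origin is also present and would allow single-stranded DNA production. Short annotated fragments of lacI, lacZα and a gene 10B-derived solubility tag appear to be backbone remnants or partial similarity hits rather than functional elements. No lac operator is annotated in the table.

The payload is a synthetic 681-bp mEosEM-E coding sequence cloned between BamHI and EcoRI sites, both retained. Transcription is driven by a bacteriophage T7 promoter and ended by the T7 terminator, so expression requires a host that supplies T7 RNA polymerase. The T7 gene 10 ribosome binding site supports translation. Upstream of the insert lies the usual pRSET N-terminal leader: a His tag for metal-affinity purification (picked up by the annotation software as a fragment of a composite 6xHis-containing tag), the T7 gene 10 leader peptide, and the Xpress epitope, which includes an enterokinase cleavage site for removing the leader.

The automated annotation labels the open reading frame as mEos4b, a fixation-resistant monomeric green-to-red photoswitchable protein. This presumably reflects close sequence similarity between mEosEM-E and the mEos family rather than identity. According to the record, mEosEM-E is a photoswitchable fluorescent protein intended for correlative light-electron microscopy, and the associated work concerns dual-colour post-embedding CLEM. This plasmid is the prokaryotic expression version, suited to making tagged recombinant protein for purification and characterisation.
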