Addgene plasmid #226336: pRSET A-mEosEM-E
Purpose: Photoswitchable fluorescent protein for correlative light-electron microscopy; mEosEM-E for prokaryotic expression
Depositing lab: Pingyong Xu. Depositing organization: Institute of Biophysics, Chinese Academy of Sciences. Publication: Improved Fluorescent Proteins for Dual-Colour Post-Embedding CLEM. Peng D, Li N, He W, Drasbek KR, Xu T, Zhang M, Xu P. Cells. 2022 Mar 23;11(7):1077. doi: 10.3390/cells11071077. PubMed 35406640.
Backbone
  Vector backbone: pRSETa
  Vector type: Bacterial Expression
Growth in bacteria
  Bacterial resistance: Ampicillin, 100 μg/mL
  Growth temperature: 37°C
  Growth strain: DH5alpha
  Copy number: High Copy
Gene/Insert
  Gene/Insert name: mEosEM-E
  Species: Synthetic
  Insert size (bp): 681
  Promoter: T7
  Tag / fusion protein: His (N terminal on insert)
  Cloning method: Restriction Enzyme; 5′ cloning site BamHI (not destroyed); 3′ cloning site EcoRI (not destroyed)
  Sequencing primers: 5′ T7; 3′ T7 Terminal
Terms and licenses: Academic/Nonprofit Terms; Industry Terms: Not Available to Industry
How to cite: pRSET A-mEosEM-E was a gift from Pingyong Xu (Addgene plasmid # 226336 ; http://n2t.net/addgene:226336 ; RRID:Addgene_226336)
